>Addgene plasmid #68769 | pBW121-SS-281 | depositor full sequence | sequence record 121031 | pBW121-SS-281 sequence 5863 bps
GTCGACATTGATTATTGACTAGTTATTAATAGTAATCAATTACGGGGTCATTAGTTCATAGCCCATATAT
GGAGTTCCGCGTTACATAACTTACGGTAAATGGCCCGCCTGGCTGACCGCCCAACGACCCCCGCCCATTG
ACGTCAATAATGACGTATGTTCCCATAGTAACGCCAATAGGGACTTTCCATTGACGTCAATGGGTGGACT
ATTTACGGTAAACTGCCCACTTGGCAGTACATCAAGTGTATCATATGCCAAGTACGCCCCCTATTGACGT
CAATGACGGTAAATGGCCCGCCTGGCATTATGCCCAGTACATGACCTTATGGGACTTTCCTACTTGGCAG
TACATCTACGTATTAGTCATCGCTATTACCATGGGTCGAGGTGAGCCCCACGTTCTGCTTCACTCTCCCC
ATCTCCCCCCCCTCCCCACCCCCAATTTTGTATTTATTTATTTTTTAATTATTTTGTGCAGCGATGGGGG
CGGGGGGGGGGGGGGCGCGCGCCAGGCGGGGCGGGGCGGGGCGAGGGGCGGGGCGGGGCGAGGCGGAGAG
GTGCGGCGGCAGCCAATCAGAGCGGCGCGCTCCGAAAGTTTCCTTTTATGGCGAGGCGGCGGCGGCGGCG
GCCCTATAAAAAGCGAAGCGCGCGGCGGGCGGGAGTCGCTGCGTTGCCTTCGCCCCGTGCCCCGCTCCGC
GCCGCCTCGCGCCGCCCGCCCCGGCTCTGACTGACCGCGTTACTCCCACAGGTGAGCGGGCGGGACGGCC
CTTCTCCTCCGGGCTGTAATTAGCGCTTGGTTTAATGACGGCTCGTTTCTTTTCTGTGGCTGCGTGAAAG
CCTTAAAGGGCTCCGGGAGGGCCCTTTGTGCGGGGGGGAGCGGCTCGGGGGGTGCGTGCGTGTGTGTGTG
CGTGGGGAGCGCCGCGTGCGGCCCGCGCTGCCCGGCGGCTGTGAGCGCTGCGGGCGCGGCGCGGGGCTTT
GTGCGCTCCGCGTGTGCGCGAGGGGAGCGCGGCCGGGGGCGGTGCCCCGCGGTGCGGGGGGGCTGCGAGG
GGAACAAAGGCTGCGTGCGGGGTGTGTGCGTGGGGGGGTGAGCAGGGGGTGTGGGCGCGGCGGTCGGGCT
GTAACCCCCCCCTGCACCCCCCTCCCCGAGTTGCTGAGCACGGCCCGGCTTCGGGTGCGGGGCTCCGTGC
GGGGCGTGGCGCGGGGCTCGCCGTGCCGGGCGGGGGGTGGCGGCAGGTGGGGGTGCCGGGCGGGGCGGGG
CCGCCTCGGGCCGGGGAGGGCTCGGGGGAGGGGCGCGGCGGCCCCGGAGCGCCGGCGGCTGTCGAGGCGC
GGCGAGCCGCAGCCATTGCCTTTTATGGTAATCGTGCGAGAGGGCGCAGGGACTTCCTTTGTCCCAAATC
TGGCGGAGCCGAAATCTGGGAGGCGCCGCCGCACCCCCTCTAGCGGGCGCGGGCGAAGCGGTGCGGCGCC
GGCAGGAAGGAAATGGGCGGGGAGGGCCTTCGTGCGTCGCCGCGCCGCCGTCCCCTTCTCCATCTCCAGC
CTCGGGGCTGCCGCAGGGGGACGGCTGCCTTCGGGGGGGACGGGGCAGGGCGGGGTTCGGCTTCTGGCGT
GTGACCGGCGGCTCTAGAGCCTCTGCTAACCATGTTCATGCCTTCTTCTTTTTCCTACAGCTCCTGGGCA
ACGTGCTGGTTATTGTGCTGTCTCATCATTTTGGCAAAGAATTGATTAATTCGAGCGAACGCGTATGGAC
TACAAGGACGACGATGACAAGCCCAAGAAAAAGCGCAAGGTCTCTAGACCCGGGGAGCGCCCCTTCCAGT
GTCGCATTTGCATGCGGAACTTTTCGGATAAAACTAAATTGAGAGTTCATACCCGTACTCATACCGGTGA
AAAACCGTTTCAGTGTCGGATCTGTATGCGAAATTTCTCCGTTAGACATAATTTGACTAGACATCTACGT
ACGCACACCGGCGAGAAGCCATTCCAATGCCGAATATGCATGCGCAACTTCAGTCAATCTACTTCTTTGC
AAAGACACCTAAAAACCCACCTGAGAGGATCCGGCGGAGGCTGGAGACTGGGCGCCTTTGCCAAGGGTAC
CAATGTTTTAATGGCGGATGGGTCTATTGAATGTATTGAAAACATTGAGGTTGGTAATAAGGTCATGGGT
AAAGATGGCAGACCTCGTGAGGTAATTAAATTGCCCAGAGGAAGAGAAACTATGTACAGCGTCGTGCAGA
AAAGTCAGCACAGAGCCCACAAAAGTGACTCAAGTCGTGAAGTGCCAGAATTACTCAAGTTTACGTGTAA
TGCGACCCATGAGTTGGTTGTTAGAACACCTCGTAGTGTCCGCCGTTTGTCTCGTACCATTAAGGGTGTC
GAATATTTTGAAGTTATTACTTTTGAGATGGGCCAAAAGAAAGCCCCCGACGGTAGAATTGTTGAGCTTG
TCAAGGAAGTTTCAAAGAGCTACCCAATATCTGAGGGGCCTGAGAGAGCCAACGAATTAGTAGAATCCTA
TAGAAAGGCTTCAAATAAAGCTTATTTTGAGTGGACTATTGAGGCCAGAGATCTTTCTCTGTTGGGTTCC
CATGTTCGTAAAGCTACCTACCAGACTTACGCTCCAATTCTTTATGGCCTGAGGGGATCTGGGGGCGGAT
CAGGTGGCGGATCAGGAGGCGGATCAGTTTTGCTTAACGTTCTTTCGAAGTGTGCCGGCTCTAAAAAATT
CAGGCCTGCTCCCGCCGCTGCTTTTGCACGTGAGTGCCGCGGATTTTATTTCGAGTTACAAGAATTGAAG
GAAGACGATTATTATGGGATTACTTTATCTGATGATTCTGATCATCAGTTTTTGCTTGCCAACCAGGTTG
TCGTCCATGCTTGCGACAGCGTGCTGTGGGGCAGCGGAGGGCGCGCCGACGCGCTGGACGATTTCGATCT
CGACATGCTGGGTTCTGATGCCCTCGATGACTTTGACCTGGATATGTTGGGAAGCGACGCATTGGATGAC
TTTGATCTGGACATGCTCGGCTCCGATGCTCTGGACGATTTCGATCTCGATATGTTAATTAATTGTGGAT
CTGGCCACCATCACCATCACCATTAAGCGGCCGCACTCCTCAGGTGCAGGCTGCCTATCAGAAGGTGGTG
GCTGGTGTGGCCAATGCCCTGGCTCACAAATACCACTGAGATCTTTTTCCCTCTGCCAAAAATTATGGGG
ACATCATGAAGCCCCTTGAGCATCTGACTTCTGGCTAATAAAGGAAATTTATTTTCATTGCAATAGTGTG
TTGGAATTTTTTGTGTCTCTCACTCGGAAGGACATATGGGAGGGCAAATCATTTAAAACATCAGAATGAG
TATTTGGTTTAGAGTTTGGCAACATATGCCATATGCTGGCTGCCATGAACAAAGGTGGCTATAAAGAGGT
CATCAGTATATGAAACAGCCCCCTGCTGTCCATTCCTTATTCCATAGAAAAGCCTTGACTTGAGGTTAGA
TTTTTTTTATATTTTGTTTTGTGTTATTTTTTTCTTTAACATCCCTAAAATTTTCCTTACATGTTTTACT
AGCCAGATTTTTCCTCCTCTCCTGACTACTCCCAGTCATAGCTGTCCCTCTTCTCTTATGAAGATCCCTC
GACCTGCAGCCCAAGCTTGGCGTAATCATGGTCATAGCTGTTTCCTGTGTGAAATTGTTATCCGCTCACA
ATTCCACACAACATACGAGCCGGAAGCATAAAGTGTAAAGCCTGGGGTGCCTAATGAGTGAGCTAACTCA
CATTAATTGCGTTGCGCTCACTGCCCGCTTTCCAGTCGGGAAACCTGTCGTGCCAGCGGATCCGCGAAAT
TAAGCGAAATTAACTCGAGAGATCCGCTGCATTAATGAATCGGCCAACGCGCGGGGAGAGGCGGTTTGCG
TATTGGGCGCTCTTCCGCTTCCTCGCTCACTGACTCGCTGCGCTCGGTCGTTCGGCTGCGGCGAGCGGTA
TCAGCTCACTCAAAGGCGGTAATACGGTTATCCACAGAATCAGGGGATAACGCAGGAAAGAACATGTGAG
CAAAAGGCCAGCAAAAGGCCAGGAACCGTAAAAAGGCCGCGTTGCTGGCGTTTTTCCATAGGCTCCGCCC
CCCTGACGAGCATCACAAAAATCGACGCTCAAGTCAGAGGTGGCGAAACCCGACAGGACTATAAAGATAC
CAGGCGTTTCCCCCTGGAAGCTCCCTCGTGCGCTCTCCTGTTCCGACCCTGCCGCTTACCGGATACCTGT
CCGCCTTTCTCCCTTCGGGAAGCGTGGCGCTTTCTCAATGCTCACGCTGTAGGTATCTCAGTTCGGTGTA
GGTCGTTCGCTCCAAGCTGGGCTGTGTGCACGAACCCCCCGTTCAGCCCGACCGCTGCGCCTTATCCGGT
AACTATCGTCTTGAGTCCAACCCGGTAAGACACGACTTATCGCCACTGGCAGCAGCCACTGGTAACAGGA
TTAGCAGAGCGAGGTATGTAGGCGGTGCTACAGAGTTCTTGAAGTGGTGGCCTAACTACGGCTACACTAG
AAGGACAGTATTTGGTATCTGCGCTCTGCTGAAGCCAGTTACCTTCGGAAAAAGAGTTGGTAGCTCTTGA
TCCGGCAAACAAACCACCGCTGGTAGCGGTGGTTTTTTTGTTTGCAAGCAGCAGATTACGCGCAGAAAAA
AAGGATCTCAAGAAGATCCTTTGATCTTTTCTACGGGGTCTGACGCTCAGTGGAACGAAAACTCACGTTA
AGGGATTTTGGTCATGAGATTATCAAAAAGGATCTTCACCTAGATCCTTTTAAATTAAAAATGAAGTTTT
AAATCAATCTAAAGTATATATGAGTAAACTTGGTCTGACAGTTACCAATGCTTAATCAGTGAGGCACCTA
TCTCAGCGATCTGTCTATTTCGTTCATCCATAGTTGCCTGACTCCCCGTCGTGTAGATAACTACGATACG
GGAGGGCTTACCATCTGGCCCCAGTGCTGCAATGATACCGCGAGACCCACGCTCACCGGCTCCAGATTTA
TCAGCAATAAACCAGCCAGCCGGAAGGGCCGAGCGCAGAAGTGGTCCTGCAACTTTATCCGCCTCCATCC
AGTCTATTAATTGTTGCCGGGAAGCTAGAGTAAGTAGTTCGCCAGTTAATAGTTTGCGCAACGTTGTTGC
CATTGCTACAGGCATCGTGGTGTCACGCTCGTCGTTTGGTATGGCTTCATTCAGCTCCGGTTCCCAACGA
TCAAGGCGAGTTACATGATCCCCCATGTTGTGCAAAAAAGCGGTTAGCTCCTTCGGTCCTCCGATCGTTG
TCAGAAGTAAGTTGGCCGCAGTGTTATCACTCATGGTTATGGCAGCACTGCATAATTCTCTTACTGTCAT
GCCATCCGTAAGATGCTTTTCTGTGACTGGTGAGTACTCAACCAAGTCATTCTGAGAATAGTGTATGCGG
CGACCGAGTTGCTCTTGCCCGGCGTCAATACGGGATAATACCGCGCCACATAGCAGAACTTTAAAAGTGC
TCATCATTGGAAAACGTTCTTCGGGGCGAAAACTCTCAAGGATCTTACCGCTGTTGAGATCCAGTTCGAT
GTAACCCACTCGTGCACCCAACTGATCTTCAGCATCTTTTACTTTCACCAGCGTTTCTGGGTGAGCAAAA
ACAGGAAGGCAAAATGCCGCAAAAAAGGGAATAAGGGCGACACGGAAATGTTGAATACTCATACTCTTCC
TTTTTCAATATTATTGAAGCATTTATCAGGGTTATTGTCTCATGAGCGGATACATATTTGAATGTATTTA
GAAAAATAAACAAATAGGGGTTCCGCGCACATTTCCCCGAAAAGTGCCACCTG
Features (pLannotate 1.2.2; 18 found; start..end, strand, type, name):
      4..383     +  enhancer       CMV enhancer: human cytomegalovirus immediate early enhancer
    386..661     +  promoter       chicken β-actin promoter: No description available
    662..1670    +  intron         chimeric intron: chimera between introns from chicken β-actin and rabbit β-globin
   1751..1771    +  CDS            FLAG (fragment): FLAG® epitope tag, followed by an enterokinase cleavage site
   2086..2636    +  CDS            Sce VMA intein 5' region (fragment): 5' region of the intein from the yeast Vma1 subunit of the vacuolar ATPase (Chong et al., 1998); Saccharomyces cerevisiae VMA1
   2687..2858    +  CDS            Sce VMA intein 3' region (fragment): modified 3' region of the intein from the yeast Vma1 subunit of the vacuolar ATPase (Chong et al., 1998); Saccharomyces cerevisiae VMA1; C-terminal cleavage of this intein can be induced by thiols.
   2918..3067    +  CDS            VP64: tetrameric repeat of the minimal activation domain of herpes simplex virus VP16 (Beerli et al., 1998)
   3086..3103    +  CDS            6xHis: 6xHis affinity tag
   3115..3186    +  CDS            HBB (fragment): HBB_PONPY - Experimental evidence at transcript level: Swiss-Prot protein existence level 2. Involved in oxygen transport from the lung to the various peripheral tissues. From Pongo pygmaeus (Bornean orangutan).
   3257..3312    +  polyA_signal   β-globin poly(A) signal: rabbit β-globin polyadenylation signal (Gil and Proudfoot, 1987)
   3695..3711    -  protein_bind   lac operator: The lac repressor binds to the lac operator to inhibit transcription in E. coli. This inhibition can be relieved by adding lactose or isopropyl-β-D-thiogalactopyranoside (IPTG). lac repressor encoded by lacI
   3719..3749    -  promoter       lac promoter: promoter for the E. coli lac operon
   3764..3785    -  protein_bind   CAP binding site: CAP binding activates transcription in the presence of cAMP. E. coli catabolite activator protein
   3798..3837    -  CDS            lacI (fragment): lac repressor; lacI; The lac repressor binds to the lac operator to inhibit transcription in E. coli. This inhibition can be relieved by adding lactose or isopropyl-β-D-thiogalactopyranoside (IPTG).
   3876..3930    -  CDS            lacI (fragment): lac repressor; lacI; The lac repressor binds to the lac operator to inhibit transcription in E. coli. This inhibition can be relieved by adding lactose or isopropyl-β-D-thiogalactopyranoside (IPTG).
   4113..4701    -  rep_origin     ori: high-copy-number ColE1/pMB1/pBR322/pUC origin of replication
   4872..5732    -  CDS            AmpR: β-lactamase; bla; confers resistance to ampicillin, carbenicillin, and related antibiotics
   5733..5837    -  promoter       AmpR promoter: bla
