[The description below was written by a language model from this plasmid's Addgene catalogue record and pLannotate feature annotations shown in this document.]
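Description:
pBW121-SS-281 is a 5,863 bp mammalian expression plasmid built on the pBW121 backbone. It carries a 1,362 bp synthetic insert called CIS-V3m, tagged with FLAG at the N terminus and 6xHis at the C terminus. It is propagated in E. coli as a high-copy plasmid through a ColE1/pUC-type origin and selected with ampicillin via the β-lactamase gene and its native promoter. Remnants of lac regulatory sequence (lac promoter, operator, CAP site and short lacI fragments) sit in the backbone and appear to be cloning-vector leftovers rather than functional parts of the payload. No mammalian selection marker is annotated.

Expression is driven by a CAG-type arrangement: the CMV immediate-early enhancer, the chicken β-actin promoter and a chimeric β-actin/β-globin intron, which together give strong constitutive transcription in mammalian cells. The transcript ends at a rabbit β-globin polyadenylation signal; the short HBB match just upstream is probably globin-derived 3′ sequence. The annotated open reading frame begins with the FLAG epitope, and the catalogue also lists an N-terminal nuclear localisation signal. An unannotated stretch of roughly 300 bp follows, whose identity the record does not state. Next come 5′ and 3′ portions of the Saccharomyces cerevisiae VMA1 intein, then the VP64 transcriptional activation domain and the His tag.

The record does not explain the name CIS-V3m. The associated publication concerns DNA sense-and-respond protein modules for mammalian cells, so this intein–VP64 fusion is presumably a component or control of such a system. The epitope tags allow detection or purification of the protein.
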