Addgene plasmid #68769: pBW121-SS-281
Purpose: CIS-V3m with N-FLAG and C-HIS
Depositing lab: James Collins. Depositing organization: Massachusetts Institute of Technology. Publication: DNA sense-and-respond protein modules for mammalian cells. Slomovic S, Collins JJ. Nat Methods. 2015 Sep 21. doi: 10.1038/nmeth.3585. PubMed 26389572.
Backbone
  Vector backbone: pBW121
  Backbone size w/o insert (bp): 4501
  Total vector size (bp): 5863
  Vector type: Mammalian Expression
Growth in bacteria
  Bacterial resistance: Ampicillin, 100 μg/mL
  Growth temperature: 37°C
  Growth strain: DH5alpha
  Copy number: High Copy
Gene/Insert
  Gene/Insert name: CIS-V3m
  Species: Synthetic
  Insert size (bp): 1362
  Tag / fusion protein: flag (N terminal on insert); NLS (N terminal on insert); HIS (C terminal on insert)
Terms and licenses: Academic/Nonprofit Terms; Industry Terms: Not Available to Industry
How to cite: pBW121-SS-281 was a gift from James Collins (Addgene plasmid # 68769 ; http://n2t.net/addgene:68769 ; RRID:Addgene_68769)
