>Addgene plasmid #68769 | pBW121-SS-281 | addgene partial sequence | sequence record 124956 | pCAGGS5 5'-ggttcggcttctggcgtgtgacc-3'
TTTTGGCAAAGAATTGATTAATTCGAGCGAACGCGTATGGACTACAAGGACGACGATGACAAGCCCAAGA
AAAAGCGCAAGGTCTCTAGACCCGGGGAGCGCCCCTTCCAGTGTCGCATTTGCATGCGGAACTTTTCGGA
TAAAACTAAATTGAGAGTTCATACCCGTACTCATACCGGTGAAAAACCGTTTCAGTGTCGGATCTGTATG
CGAAATTTCTCCGTTAGACATAATTTGACTAGACATCTACGTACGCACACCGGCGAGAAGCCATTCCAAT
GCCGAATATGCATGCGCAACTTCAGTCAATCTACTTCTTTGCAAAGACACCTAAAAACCCACCTGAGAGG
ATCCGGCGGAGGCTGGAGACTGGGCGCCTTTGCCAAGGGTACCAATGTTTTAATGGCGGATGGGTCTATT
GAATGTATTGAAAACATTGAGGTTGGTA
