>Addgene plasmid #68769 | pBW121-SS-281 | addgene partial sequence | sequence record 124957 | pUC-4 5'-CAGTGAGCGAGGAAGCGGAAGAGCGCCCAA-3'
AGGTTTCCCGACTGGAAAGCGGGCAGTGAGCGCAACGCAATTAATGTGAGTTAGCTCACTCATTAGGCAC
CCCAGGCTTTACACTTTATGCTTCCGGCTCGTATGTTGTGTGGAATTGTGAGCGGATAACAATTTCACAC
AGGAAACAGCTATGACCATGATTACGCCAAGCTTGGGCTGCAGGTCNAGGGATCTCCATAAGAGAAGAGG
GACAGCTATGACTGGGAGTAGTCAGGAGAGGAGGAAAAATCTGGCTAGTAAAACATGTAAGGAAAATTTT
ANGGATGTTAAAGAAAAAAATAACACAAAACAAAATATAAAAAAAATCTAACCTCAAGTCAAGGCTTTTC
TATGGAATAAGGAATGGACAGCAGGGGGCTGTTTCATATACTGATGACCTCTTTATAGCCAACCTTTGTT
CATGGCAGCCAGCATATGGGCATATGTTGCCAAACTCTAAACCAAATACTCATTCTGATGTTTTAAATGA
TTTGCCCTCCCATATGTCCTTCCGAGTGAGAGACACAA
