>Addgene plasmid #68769 | pBW121-SS-281 | addgene partial sequence | sequence record 127492 | rb_glob_PA_term-R 5'-CCCATATGTCCTTCCGAGTG-3'
CAGCCACCACCTTCTGATAGGCAGCCTGCACCTGAGGAGTGCGGCCGCTTAATGGTGATGGTGATGGTGG
CCAGATCCACAATTAATTAACATATCGAGATCGAAATCGTCCAGAGCATCGGAGCCGAGCATGTCCAGAT
CAAAGTCATCCAATGCGTCGCTTCCCAACATATCCAGGTCAAAGTCATCGAGGGCATCAGAACCCAGCAT
GTCGAGATCGAAATCGTCCAGCGCGTCGGCGCGCCCTCCGCTGCCCCACAGCACGCTGTCGCAAGCATGG
ACGACAACCTGGTTGGCAAGCAAAAACTGATGATCAGAATCATCAGATAAAGTAATCCCATAATAATCGT
CTTCCTTCAATTCTTGTAACTCGAAATAAAATCCGCGGCACTCACGTGCAAAAGCAGCGGCGGGAGCAGG
CCTGAATTTTTTAGAGCCGGCACACTTCGAAAGAACGTTAAGCAAAACTGATCCGCCTCCTGATCCGCCA
CCTGATCCGCCCCCA
